>Addgene plasmid #200149 | pHHYTK116 | addgene full sequence | sequence record 396578 | Addgene NGS Result
TCGGTCTCATTCTGACTCTAAGGGTGAAGAAGATAACATGGCTTCTTTGCCAGCCACCCACGAGTTGCAC
ATCTTCGGTTCCATTAACGGTGTCGACTTCGATATGGTCGGTCAAGGTACCGGTAACCCAAACGACGGTT
ACGAAGAATTGAACTTGAAGTCTACCAAGGGCGACTTGCAGTTCTCCCCTTGGATTTTGGTTCCACACAT
CGGTTACGGTTTCCACCAATACTTGCCATACCCAGACGGTATGTCCCCATTCCAAGCCGCCATGGTTGAC
GGTTCTGGTTACCAAGTCCACAGAACCATGCAATTCGAAGACGGTGCTTCCTTGACCGTGAACTACAGAT
ACACCTACGAAGGTTCTCACATCAAGGGCGAAGCCCAAGTTAAGGGTACCGGTTTCCCTGCTGACGGTCC
AGTCATGACTAACTCCTTGACCGCTGCTGACTGGTGTCGTTCCAAGAAGACCTACCCAAACGATAAGACC
ATCATTTCCACTTTCAAGTGGTCCTACACCACCGGTAACGGCAAGAGATACCGCTCTACCGCTCGTACCA
CCTACACCTTCGCCAAGCCAATGGCTGCCAACTACTTGAAGAACCAGCCTATGTACGTCTTCCGTAAGAC
CGAGCTGAAGCATTCCAAGACTGAATTGAACTTCAAGGAATGGCAAAAGGCTTTCACCGACGTCATGGGT
ATGGACGAATTGTACAAGGGATCCTGAGACCAGACCAATAAAAAACGCCCGGCGGCAACCGAGCGTTCTG
AACAAATCCAGATGGAGTTCTGAGGTCATTACTGGATCTATCAACAGGAGTCCAAGCGAGCTCGATATCA
AATTACGCCCCGCCCTGCCACTCATCGCAGTACTGTTGTAATTCATTAAGCATTCTGCCGACATGGAAGC
CATCACAAACGGCATGATGAACCTGAATCGCCAGCGGCATCAGCACCTTGTCGCCTTGCGTATAATATTT
GCCCATGGTGAAAACGGGGGCGAAGAAGTTGTCCATATTGGCCACGTTTAAATCAAAACTGGTGAAACTC
ACCCAGGGATTGGCTGAAACGAAAAACATATTCTCAATAAACCCTTTAGGGAAATAGGCCAGGTTTTCAC
CGTAACACGCCACATCTTGCGAATATATGTGTAGAAACTGCCGGAAATCGTCGTGGTATTCACTCCAGAG
CGATGAAAACGTTTCAGTTTGCTCATGGAAAACGGTGTAACAAGGGTGAACACTATCCCATATCACCAGC
TCACCGTCTTTCATTGCCATACGAAATTCCGGATGAGCATTCATCAGGCGGGCAAGAATGTGAATAAAGG
CCGGATAAAACTTGTGCTTATTTTTCTTTACGGTCTTTAAAAAGGCCGTAATATCCAGCTGAACGGTCTG
GTTATAGGTACATTGAGCAACTGACTGAAATGCCTCAAAATGTTCTTTACGATGCCATTGGGATATATCA
ACGGTGGTATATCCAGTGATTTTTTTCTCCATTTTAGCTTCCTTAGCTCCTGAAAATCTCGATAACTCAA
AAAATACGCCCGGTAGTGATCTTATTTCATTATGGTGAAAGTTGGAACCTCTTACGTGCCCGATCAATCA
TGACCAAAATCCCTTAACGTGAGTTTTCGTTCCACTGAGCGTCAGACCCCGTAGAAAAGATCAAAGGATC
TTCTTGAGATCCTTTTTTTCTGCGCGTAATCTGCTGCTTGCAAACAAAAAAACCACCGCTACCAGCGGTG
GTTTGTTTGCCGGATCAAGAGCTACCAACTCTTTTTCCGAAGGTAACTGGCTTCAGCAGAGCGCAGATAC
CAAATACTGTTCTTCTAGTGTAGCCGTAGTTAGGCCACCACTTCAAGAACTCTGTAGCACCGCCTACATA
CCTCGCTCTGCTAATCCTGTTACCAGTGGCTGCTGCCAGTGGCGATAAGTCGTGTCTTACCGGGTTGGAC
TCAAGACGATAGTTACCGGATAAGGCGCAGCGGTCGGGCTGAACGGGGGGTTCGTGCACACAGCCCAGCT
TGGAGCGAACGACCTACACCGAACTGAGATACCTACAGCGTGAGCTATGAGAAAGCGCCACGCTTCCCGA
AGGGAGAAAGGCGGACAGGTATCCGGTAAGCGGCAGGGTCGGAACAGGAGAGCGCACGAGGGAGCTTCCA
GGGGGAAACGCCTGGTATCTTTATAGTCCTGTCGGGTTTCGCCACCTCTGACTTGAGCGTCGATTTTTGT
GATGCTCGTCAGGGGGGCGGAGCCTATGGAAAAACGCCAGCAACGCGGCCTTTTTACGGTTCCTGGCCTT
TTGCTGGCCTTTTGCTCACATGTTCTTTCCTGCGTTATCCCCTGATTCTGTGGATAACCGTAG
Features (pLannotate 1.2.2; 5 found; start..end, strand, type, name):
     17..718     +  CDS            mNeonGreen: mNeonGreen is a basic (constitutively fluorescent) green/yellow fluorescent protein published in 2013, derived from Branchiostoma lanceolatum. It is reported to be a very rapidly-maturing monomer with moderate acid sensitivity.
    738..772     -  terminator     lambda t0 terminator: minimal transcription terminator from phage lambda (Scholtissek and Grosse, 1987)
    846..1502    -  CDS            cat: CAT_ECOLX - Experimental evidence at protein level: Swiss-Prot protein existence level 1. This enzyme is an effector of chloramphenicol resistance in bacteria. From Escherichia coli. This protein is used as a marker in many commonly used cloning vectors, such as pACYC184.
   1503..1600    -  promoter       cat promoter: promoter of the E. coli cat gene encoding chloramphenicol acetyltransferase
   1684..2272    +  rep_origin     ori: high-copy-number ColE1/pMB1/pBR322/pUC origin of replication
