[The description below was written by a language model from this plasmid's Addgene catalogue record and pLannotate feature annotations shown in this document.]
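Description:
pHHYTK116 is a small (about 2.4 kb) part-storage plasmid for the yeast Modular Cloning (MoClo) system, built on the pYTK001 entry vector of the Yeast Toolkit. It is not an expression construct: it holds a single standardised DNA part in E. coli until that part is released and combined with others in a hierarchical Golden Gate assembly. The backbone is minimal, consisting of a high-copy ColE1/pUC-type origin of replication and a chloramphenicol acetyltransferase (cat) gene driven by its native promoter and followed by a lambda t0 terminator, so the plasmid is maintained under chloramphenicol selection in standard cloning strains. No yeast origin, yeast marker, promoter or terminator for the insert is annotated, as expected for a part plasmid.

The payload is ymNeonGreen, a 711 bp insert encoding the bright, rapidly maturing monomeric green/yellow fluorescent protein derived from Branchiostoma lanceolatum; the "y" prefix suggests a yeast-adapted coding sequence, though the record does not state this explicitly. It was inserted through BsmBI sites that were destroyed in the process, which is the normal route for domesticating parts into pYTK001. The part is classed as Type 3b, which in the toolkit's syntax denotes the downstream portion of a split coding-sequence position, so it is designed to be fused in frame behind a Type 3a part. Because it comes from a toolkit for intracellular protein targeting in Saccharomyces cerevisiae, its likely use is as a fluorescent reporter joined to N-terminal targeting sequences or proteins of interest, then assembled with chosen promoter and terminator parts into yeast transcription units for localisation studies.
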