Addgene plasmid #200149: pHHYTK116
Purpose: Type 3b part for Modular Cloning in Yeast
Depositing lab: Johannes Herrmann. Depositing organization: Rheinland-Pfälzische Technische Universität Kaiserslautern. Publication: A modular cloning (MoClo) toolkit for reliable intracellular protein targeting in the yeast Saccharomyces cerevisiae. Simakin P, Koch C, Herrmann JM. Microb Cell. 2023 Feb 28;10(4):78-87. doi: 10.15698/mic2023.04.794. eCollection 2023 Apr 3. PubMed 37009624.
Backbone
  Vector backbone: pYTK001
  Backbone manufacturer: John Dueber Lab, https://doi.org/10.1021/sb500366v
  Vector type: Bacterial Expression, Synthetic Biology
Growth in bacteria
  Bacterial resistance: Chloramphenicol, 25 μg/mL
  Growth temperature: 37°C
  Growth strain: DH5alpha
  Copy number: High Copy
Gene/Insert
  Gene/Insert name: ymNeonGreen
  Species: B. lanceolatum
  Insert size (bp): 711
  Cloning method: Restriction Enzyme; 5′ cloning site BsmBI (destroyed during cloning); 3′ cloning site BsmBI (destroyed during cloning)
Terms and licenses: Academic/Nonprofit Terms; Industry Terms: Not Available to Industry
How to cite: pHHYTK116 was a gift from Johannes Herrmann (Addgene plasmid # 200149 ; http://n2t.net/addgene:200149 ; RRID:Addgene_200149)
